>Addgene plasmid #38998 | MAST4 | depositor partial sequence | sequence record 49056 | MAST4 sequence 309 bps
ATGCAGCCGATCGTGATTCATAGCAGCGGCAAAAATTATGGCTTTACCATTCGCGCGATCCGTGTGTATG
TGGGCGATAGCGATATTTATACCGTGCATCATATTGTGTGGAATGTGGAAGAAGGCAGCCCGGCGTGCCA
GGCGGGCCTGAAAGCCGGCGATCTGATTACCCATATTAACGGTGAACCGGTTCATGGCCTGGTGCATACC
GAAGTGATTGAACTGCTGCTGAAAAGCGGCAACAAAGTGAGCATTACCACCACCCCGTTTGAAAATACCG
AAACCAGCGTTTGACAGTAAAGGTGGATA
