>Addgene plasmid #38998 | MAST4 | addgene partial sequence | sequence record 53983 | pBRrevBam_primer
ATGCCGGCACGATGCGTCCGGCGTAGAGGATCGAGATCTCGATCCCGCGAAATTAATACGACTCACTATA
GGGGAATTGTGAGCGGATAACAATTCCCCTCTAGAAATAATTTTGTTTAACTTTAAGAAGGAGATATACA
TATGCACCATCATCATCATCATTCTTCTGGTGTAGATCTGGGTACCGAGAACCTGTACTTCCAATCCATG
CAGCCGATCGTGATTCATAGCAGCGGCAAAAATTATGGCTTTACCATTCGCGCGATCCGTGTGTATGTGG
GCGATAGCGATATTTATACCGTGCATCATATTGTGTGGAATGTGGAAGAAGGCAGCCCGGCGTGCCAGGC
GGGCCTGAAAGCCGGCGATCTGATTACCCATATTAACGGTGAACCGGTTCATGGCCTGGTGCATACCGAA
GTGATTGAACTGCTGCTGAAAAGCGGCAACAAAGTGAGCATTACCACCACCCCGTTTGAAAATACCGAAA
CCAGCGTTTGACAGTAAAGGTGGATACGGATCCGAATTCGAGCTCCGTCGACAAGCTTGCGGCCGCACTC
GAGCACCACCACCACCACCACTGAGATCCGGCTGCTAACAAAGCCCGAAAGGAAGCTGAGTTGGCTGCTG
CCACCGCTGAGCAATAACTAGCATAACCCCTTGGGGCCTCTAAACGGGTCTTGAGGGGTTTTTTGCTGAA
AGGAGGAACTATATCCGGATTGGCGAATGGG
[124 nt withheld, positions 732-855]
CGCCGGCTTTTCCCGTCAGCTCTAATCGGGGCTCCTTAG
