[The description below was written by a language model from this plasmid's Addgene catalogue record.]
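Description:
MAST4 is a bacterial expression plasmid built on the pNIC28-Bsa4 backbone from the SGC, designed to produce a fragment of the human MAST4 protein (microtubule-associated serine/threonine kinase family member 4, also annotated as a predicted KIAA0303 protein) in E. coli for structure determination. The plasmid is selected with kanamycin and is recorded as low copy. The record does not list the origin of replication or give a feature table, so the detailed architecture of the backbone cannot be confirmed from the information provided.

The insert is a codon-optimized human sequence of 309 bp, which would encode only about a hundred residues. This fits the catalogue's caution that the construct may not contain the full open reading frame: it represents a single domain-sized portion of MAST4 rather than the whole kinase, although the record does not say which domain. An associated PDB entry is listed among the alternative names, indicating that the fragment was linked to a solved structure. The insert was introduced by ligation-independent cloning and carries an N-terminal His tag followed by a TEV protease site, which allows purification by immobilized metal affinity chromatography and then removal of the tag by TEV cleavage to leave near-native protein. The promoter is not explicitly stated, but the T7 and T7-terminator sequencing primers imply that the insert sits in a T7-driven expression cassette, which would require a host supplying T7 RNA polymerase. The construct is typically used for recombinant production of this MAST4 fragment for crystallography and related biophysical or biochemical studies.
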