Addgene plasmid #38998: MAST4
Purpose: Bacterial expression for structure determination; may not be full ORF
Depositing lab: Nicola Burgess-Brown. Depositing organization: University of Oxford.
Backbone
  Vector backbone: pNIC28-Bsa4
  Backbone manufacturer: SGC
  Vector type: Bacterial Expression
Growth in bacteria
  Bacterial resistance: Kanamycin, 50 μg/mL
  Growth temperature: 37°C
  Growth strain: Mach1
  Copy number: Low Copy
Gene/Insert
  Gene/Insert name: MAST4 (alt names: PREDICTED: KIAA0303 protein; PDB:2W7R)
  Species: H. sapiens (human)
  Insert size (bp): 309
  Mutation: codon-optimized
  Entrez Gene: MAST4
  Tag / fusion protein: His Tev (N terminal on insert)
  Cloning method: Ligation Independent Cloning
  Sequencing primers: 5′ T7; 3′ T7-term
Terms and licenses: Academic/Nonprofit Terms; Industry Terms: Not Available to Industry
How to cite: MAST4 was a gift from Nicola Burgess-Brown (Addgene plasmid # 38998 ; http://n2t.net/addgene:38998 ; RRID:Addgene_38998)
